Addgene plasmid #198357: pBZS-M.CviQIX (NDel15)
Purpose: Express M.CviQIX (NDel15) in bacterial cells.
Depositing lab: Takashi Ito. Depositing organization: Kyushu University. Publication: Identification, expression, and purification of DNA cytosine 5-methyltransferases with short recognition sequences. Miura F, Miura M, Shibata Y, Furuta Y, Miyamura K, Ino Y, Bayoumi AMA, Oba U, Ito T. BMC Biotechnol. 2022 Nov 4;22(1):33. doi: 10.1186/s12896-022-00765-3. PubMed 36333700.
Backbone
  Vector backbone: pBZS
  Vector type: Bacterial Expression
Growth in bacteria
  Bacterial resistance: Ampicillin, 100 μg/mL
  Growth temperature: 37°C
  Growth strain: NEB T7 Express
  Copy number: Unknown
Gene/Insert
  Gene/Insert name: M.CviQIX
Terms and licenses: Academic/Nonprofit Terms; Industry Terms: Not Available to Industry
How to cite: pBZS-M.CviQIX (NDel15) was a gift from Takashi Ito (Addgene plasmid # 198357 ; http://n2t.net/addgene:198357 ; RRID:Addgene_198357)
