[The description below was written by a language model from this plasmid's Addgene catalogue record and pLannotate feature annotations shown in this document.]
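Description:
pBZS-M.CviQIX (NDel15) is a 5.5 kb bacterial expression plasmid built on the pBZS backbone for producing the DNA cytosine 5-methyltransferase M.CviQIX in E. coli. It replicates from a ColE1/pMB1-type origin, with the pBR322 bom region and only a fragment of rop remaining, and is selected with ampicillin through the bla (β-lactamase) gene driven by its own promoter. The record lists the copy number as unknown.

Expression is controlled by the arabinose system. The araBAD promoter drives the coding region, and the divergently transcribed araC gene supplies the regulator, giving tight repression without L-arabinose and inducible expression with it. This kind of control is useful for enzymes such as DNA methyltransferases that can be harmful to the host. Downstream of the promoter the annotation finds a short leader containing a fragment matching the His-tag portion of a composite tag, the T7 gene 10 leader that promotes efficient translation, and an Xpress epitope with an enterokinase cleavage site. An unannotated stretch of about 1.1 kb follows, which is presumably where the M.CviQIX open reading frame sits, although the feature table does not label it. After this comes a fragment of Staphylococcus aureus protein A, consisting of immunoglobulin-binding domains. Its position suggests a C-terminal IgG-binding affinity tag, but the record does not confirm the fusion. Transcription ends at the rrnB T1 and T2 terminators.

"NDel15" suggests an N-terminal deletion variant of the enzyme, but the record does not define the term. The stated purpose is bacterial expression of this methyltransferase, as part of work on identifying and purifying cytosine methyltransferases with short recognition sequences.
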