Features (pLannotate 1.2.2; 14 found; start..end, strand, type, name):
      1..285     +  promoter       araBAD promoter: araBAD; promoter of the L-arabinose operon of E. coli; the araC regulatory gene is transcribed in the opposite direction (Guzman et al., 1995)
    331..351     +  CDS            capTEV™ (fragment): composite tag for in vivo biotinylation, TEV protease cleavage, and 6xHis tagging
    352..384     +  CDS            T7 tag (gene 10 leader): leader peptide from bacteriophage T7 gene 10 promotes efficient translation in E. coli
    388..411     +  CDS            Xpress™ tag: Xpress™ epitope tag, including an enterokinase recognition and cleavage site
   1498..1962    +  CDS            spa (fragment): SPA_STAAU - Experimental evidence at protein level: Swiss-Prot protein existence level 1. Plays a role in the inhibition of the host innate and adaptive immune responses. Possesses five immunoglobulin-binding domains that capture both the fragment crystallizable region (Fc region) and the Fab region (part of Ig that identifies antigen) of immunoglobulins (By similarity). In turn, Staphylococcus aureus is protected from phagocytic killing via inhibition of Ig Fc region. In addition, the host elicited B-cell response is prevented due to a decrease of antibody-secreting cell proliferation that en
   1971..2086    +  ncRNA          5S rRNA: Accession: RF00001 - 5S ribosomal RNA
   2090..2176    +  terminator     rrnB T1 terminator: Escherichia coli rrnB; transcription terminator T1 from the E. coli rrnB gene
   2268..2295    +  terminator     rrnB T2 terminator: transcription terminator T2 from the E. coli rrnB gene
   2314..2405    +  promoter       AmpR promoter: bla
   2406..3266    +  CDS            AmpR: β-lactamase; bla; confers resistance to ampicillin, carbenicillin, and related antibiotics
   3437..4025    +  rep_origin     ori: high-copy-number ColE1/pMB1/pBR322/pUC origin of replication
   4211..4351    -  misc_feature   bom: basis of mobility region from pBR322
   4453..4493    -  CDS            rop (fragment): Rop protein, which maintains plasmids at low copy number; rop
   4615..5493    -  CDS            araC: L-arabinose regulatory protein; araC
>Addgene plasmid #198357 | pBZS-M.CviQIX (NDel15) | addgene full sequence | sequence record 390275 | Addgene NGS Result
AAGAAACCAATTGTCCATATTGCATCAGACATTGCCGTCACTGCGTCTTTTACTGGCTCTTCTCGCTAAC
CAAACCGGTAACCCCGCTTATTAAAAGCATTCTGTAACAAAGCGGGACCAAAGCCATGACAAAAACGCGT
AACAAAAGTGTCTATAATCACGGCAGAAAAGTCCACATTGATTATTTGCACGGCGTCACACTTTGCTATG
CCATAGCATTTTTATCCATAAGATTAGCCGATCCTACCTGACGCTTTTTATCGCAACTCTCTACTGTTTC
TCCATACCCGTTTTTTGGGCTAACAGGAGGAATTAACCATGGGGGGTTCTCATCATCATCATCATCATGG
TATGGCTAGCATGACTGGTGGACAGCAAATGGGTCGGGATCTGTACGACGATGACGATAAGCTCGAGGGA
TCCATGTCCATGAAAGCCTTGGAACTATTTGCGGGGATAGGTGGCATTACCCATGGCTTACGTGGCTATG
TAGAACCGATTGCATTCTGCGAATATGAGAAAGATGCCAGCTCGTTTCTGTCACAACGTGGCTTACCCGT
TCATGGGGACATTACGAAGTTTGACGCCAGTGTGTACAAAAACAAGATTGACATTGTGACAGCAGGATGG
CCTTGTACTGGGTTTTCGACCGCGGGTAAAGGCACTGGTTTTGAGCATGAAGCTAGCGGTTTATGGACAG
AAGTGGTCCGAGTAGTGAAAGAGAGCGAACCGAAATACGTCTTTTTGGAAAATAGTCACGTTTTGGCGCA
AACCAAAAACCTCAAGGTCATCATCCATGATCTGGATAACCTTGGCTATGATACGCGTTGGTGGACGTGC
AGATCGAATGACGTTAATGTCGGTGCACATCACAATCGGTATCGCTGGTTTATGCTCGCAGAGAAAAAAG
GCTCTGTGACCAAATTCGTGAAAATTCAGGTGAAAAAGTTCAATTGGTCTGGTGACTTCAAAGAGAAACA
GATAAGCGAGAACAGTCACGAAAACAAGCAGCTCATTAAGTTCATGGGAAACTCCGTAGTTCCGGATCAA
GTTCGCTATGCGTTTGAATCGATGAGCGACATGATTCTGGAAGGCAGTCTGGTGAATGAAAAGGATGAGA
TCGTGAAGGTAGGCTATTCCAAAGATAGCATCATGTACAAAATTCCGATTGAACACAAAATCATTCCGAA
ACTTAACATCGTTCTGACCCCACGTGATCCGCCAGAAGGCCATAAAGCCCGTGAAGAAGCGATCATCAAA
AGCCCCATTCTGATGACGTACTGGAATACTCCGGCCTTTTGCTATCACAAATCAGCTCGCGGCGCTAAAA
TTCTGACCAAACGTCAGAAAAACAACCTGCATACCCAGATCAAATTCTGTCCTGGTGGTTCTGACGATGG
TTATCTGTCAGGTCGCTTTTGTGCGTGGCTGATGGGATACGATGATGAATACCTGGGGGATCTTATGCAC
TATGAATTCCAGCATGATGAAGCAGTGGATAACAAGTTTAACAAAGAACAGCAGAACGCGTTTTATGAGA
TCTTGCACTTACCGAATCTGAACGAGGAACAGCGCAATGCGTTCATTCAGTCCCTTAAAGACGATCCATC
TCAAAGCGCAAATCTGCTGGCAGAAGCCAAGAAACTGAACGATGCTCAAGCTCCGAAAGTCGACAACAAA
TTCAACAAAGAGCAACAGAATGCGTTCTACGAAATTCTGCATTTACCGAACCTGAATGAAGAACAGCGTA
ACGCCTTTATCCAATCGCTGAAAGATGATCCTAGTCAGTCAGCCAATCTGTTGGCGGAAGCGAAGAAACT
CAATGACGCCCAAGCTCCCAAAGTTGACGCGAATAGCTGGAGCCATCCGCAGTTTGAAAAGCTTTAGGGC
TGTTTTGGCGGATGAGAGAAGATTTTCAGCCTGATACAGATTAAATCAGAACGCAGAAGCGGTCTGATAA
AACAGAATTTGCCTGGCGGCAGTAGCGCGGTGGTCCCACCTGACCCCATGCCGAACTCAGAAGTGAAACG
CCGTAGCGCCGATGGTAGTGTGGGGTCTCCCCATGCGAGAGTAGGGAACTGCCAGGCATCAAATAAAACG
AAAGGCTCAGTCGAAAGACTGGGCCTTTCGTTTTATCTGTTGTTTGTCGGTGAACGCTCTCCTGAGTAGG
ACAAATCCGCCGGGAGCGGATTTGAACGTTGCGAAGCAACGGCCCGGAGGGTGGCGGGCAGGACGCCCGC
CATAAACTGCCAGGCATCAAATTAAGCAGAAGGCCATCCTGACGGATGGCCTTTTTGCGTTTCTACAAAC
TCTTTTGTTTATTTTTCTAAATACATTCAAATATGTATCCGCTCATGAGACAATAACCCTGATAAATGCT
TCAATAATATTGAAAAAGGAAGAGTATGAGTATTCAACATTTCCGTGTCGCCCTTATTCCCTTTTTTGCG
GCATTTTGCCTTCCTGTTTTTGCTCACCCAGAAACGCTGGTGAAAGTAAAAGATGCTGAAGATCAGTTGG
GTGCACGAGTGGGTTACATCGAACTGGATCTCAACAGCGGTAAGATCCTTGAGAGTTTTCGCCCCGAAGA
ACGTTTTCCAATGATGAGCACTTTTAAAGTTCTGCTATGTGGCGCGGTATTATCCCGTGTTGACGCCGGG
CAAGAGCAACTCGGTCGCCGCATACACTATTCTCAGAATGACTTGGTTGAGTACTCACCAGTCACAGAAA
AGCATCTTACGGATGGCATGACAGTAAGAGAATTATGCAGTGCTGCCATAACCATGAGTGATAACACTGC
GGCCAACTTACTTCTGACAACGATCGGAGGACCGAAGGAGCTAACCGCTTTTTTGCACAACATGGGGGAT
CATGTAACTCGCCTTGATCGTTGGGAACCGGAGCTGAATGAAGCCATACCAAACGACGAGCGTGACACCA
CGATGCCTGTAGCAATGGCAACAACGTTGCGCAAACTATTAACTGGCGAACTACTTACTCTAGCTTCCCG
GCAACAATTAATAGACTGGATGGAGGCGGATAAAGTTGCAGGACCACTTCTGCGCTCGGCCCTTCCGGCT
GGCTGGTTTATTGCTGATAAATCTGGAGCCGGTGAGCGTGGGTCTCGCGGTATCATTGCAGCACTGGGGC
CAGATGGTAAGCCCTCCCGTATCGTAGTTATCTACACGACGGGGAGTCAGGCAACTATGGATGAACGAAA
TAGACAGATCGCTGAGATAGGTGCCTCACTGATTAAGCATTGGTAACTGTCAGACCAAGTTTACTCATAT
ATACTTTAGATTGATTTAAAACTTCATTTTTAATTTAAAAGGATCTAGGTGAAGATCCTTTTTGATAATC
TCATGACCAAAATCCCTTAACGTGAGTTTTCGTTCCACTGAGCGTCAGACCCCGTAGAAAAGATCAAAGG
ATCTTCTTGAGATCCTTTTTTTCTGCGCGTAATCTGCTGCTTGCAAACAAAAAAACCACCGCTACCAGCG
GTGGTTTGTTTGCCGGATCAAGAGCTACCAACTCTTTTTCCGAAGGTAACTGGCTTCAGCAGAGCGCAGA
TACCAAATACTGTCCTTCTAGTGTAGCCGTAGTTAGGCCACCACTTCAAGAACTCTGTAGCACCGCCTAC
ATACCTCGCTCTGCTAATCCTGTTACCAGTGGCTGCTGCCAGTGGCGATAAGTCGTGTCTTACCGGGTTG
GACTCAAGACGATAGTTACCGGATAAGGCGCAGCGGTCGGGCTGAACGGGGGGTTCGTGCACACAGCCCA
GCTTGGAGCGAACGACCTACACCGAACTGAGATACCTACAGCGTGAGCTATGAGAAAGCGCCACGCTTCC
CGAAGGGAGAAAGGCGGACAGGTATCCGGTAAGCGGCAGGGTCGGAACAGGAGAGCGCACGAGGGAGCTT
CCAGGGGGAAACGCCTGGTATCTTTATAGTCCTGTCGGGTTTCGCCACCTCTGACTTGAGCGTCGATTTT
TGTGATGCTCGTCAGGGGGGCGGAGCCTATGGAAAAACGCCAGCAACGCGGCCTTTTTACGGTTCCTGGC
CTTTTGCTGGCCTTTTGCTCACATGTTCTTTCCTGCGTTATCCCCTGATTCTGTGGATAACCGTATTACC
GCCTTTGAGTGAGCTGATACCGCTCGCCGCAGCCGAACGACCGAGCGCAGCGAGTCAGTGAGCGAGGAAG
CGGAAGAGCGCCTGATGCGGTATTTTCTCCTTACGCATCTGTGCGGTATTTCACACCGCATATGGTGCAC
TCTCAGTACAATCTGCTCTGATGCCGCATAGTTAAGCCAGTATACACTCCGCTATCGCTACGTGACTGGG
TCATGGCTGCGCCCCGACACCCGCCAACACCCGCTGACGCGCCCTGACGGGCTTGTCTGCTCCCGGCATC
CGCTTACAGACAAGCTGTGACCGTCTCCGGGAGCTGCATGTGTCAGAGGTTTTCACCGTCATCACCGAAA
CGCGCGAGGCAGCAGATCAATTCGCGCGCGAAGGCGAAGCGGCATGCATAATGTGCCTGTCAAATGGACG
AAGCAGGGATTCTGCAAACCCTATGCTACTCCGTCAAGCCGTCAATTGTCTGATTCGTTACCAATTATGA
CAACTTGACGGCTACATCATTCACTTTTTCTTCACAACCGGCACGGAACTCGCTCGGGCTGGCCCCGGTG
CATTTTTTAAATACCCGCGAGAAATAGAGTTGATCGTCAAAACCAACATTGCGACCGACGGTGGCGATAG
GCATCCGGGTGGTGCTCAAAAGCAGCTTCGCCTGGCTGATACGTTGGTCCTCGCGCCAGCTTAAGACGCT
AATCCCTAACTGCTGGCGGAAAAAATGTGACAGACGCGACGGCGACAAGCAAACATGCTGTGCGACGCTG
GCGATATCAAAATTGCTGTCTGCCAGGTGATCGCTGATGTACTGACAAGCCTCGCGTACCCGATTATCCA
TCGGTGGATGGAGCGACTCGTTAATCGCTTCCATGCGCCGCAGTAACAATTGCTCAAGCAGATTTATCGC
CAGCAGCTCCGAATAGCGCCCTTCCCCTTGCCCGGCGTTAATGATTTGCCCAAACAGGTCGCTGAAATGC
GGCTGGTGCGCTTCATCCGGGCGAAAGAACCCCGTATTGGCAAATATTGACGGCCAGTTAAGCCATTCAT
GCCAGTAGGCGCGCGGACGAAAGTAAACCCACTGGTGATACCATTCGCGAGCCTCCGGATGACGACCGTA
GTGATGAATCTCTCCTGGCGGGAACAGCAAAATATCACCCGGTCGGCAAACAAATTCTCGTCCCTGATTT
TTCACCACCCCCTGACCGCGAATGGTGAGATTGAGAATATAACCTTTCATTCCCAGCGGTCGGTCGATAA
AAAAATCGAGATAACCGTTGGCCTCAATCGGCGTTAAACCCGCCACCAGATGGGCATTAAACGAGTATCC
CGGCAGCAGGGGATCATTTTGCGCTTCAGCCATACTTTTCATACTCCCGCCATTCAGAG
